>Addgene plasmid #19655 | pGC79 | depositor full sequence | sequence record 9287 | Author sequence
AAGCTTGCATGCCTGCAGGTCGACTCTAGACCGCGGTTTTGGCGCGGATCCACTAGTTCTAGCTTCAAAA
GCGCTCTGAAGTTCCTATACTTTCTAGAGAATAGGAACTTCGGAATAGGAACTTCAAGATCCCCGGGATT
GGCCAAAGGACCCAAAGGTATGTTTCGAATGATACTAACATAACATAGAACATTTTCAGGAGGACCCTTG
GAGGGTACCGAGCTCAGAAAAAATGACTGCTCCAAAGAAGAAGCGTAAGGTACCGGTGGGTGAAGACCAG
AAACAGCACCTCGAACTGAGCCGCGATATTGCCCAGCGTTTCAACGCGCTGTATGGCGAGATCGATCCCG
TCGTTTTACAACGTCGTGACTGGGAAAACCCTGGCGTTACCCAACTTAATCGCCTTGCAGCACATCCCCC
TTTCGCCAGCTGGCGTAATAGCGAAGAGGCCCGCACCGATCGCCCTTCCCAACAGTTGCGAAGGTAAGTT
TAAACAGATCCATACTAACTAACTTGTTCTGACATAATTTTCAGCTTGAATGGCGAATGGCGCTTTGCCT
GGTTTCCGGCACCAGAAGCGGTGCCGGAAAGCTGGCTGGAGTGCGATCTTCCTGAGGCCGATACTGTCGT
CGTCCCCTCAAACTGGCAGATGCACGGTTACGATGCGCCCATCTACACCAACGTAACCTATCCCATTACG
GTCAATCCGCCGTTTGTTCCCACGGAGAATCCGACGGGTTGTTACTCGCTCACATTTAATGTTGATGAAA
GCTGGCTACAGGAAGGCCAGACGCGAATTATTTTTGATGGCGTTAACTCGGCGTTTCATCTGTGGTGCAA
CGGGCGCTGGGTCGGTTACGGCCAGGTAAGTTTAATTAAGTTGATACTAACTAACAAAGATCTGATTAAT
TTTCAGGACAGTCGTTTGCCGTCTGAATTTGACCTGAGCGCATTTTTACGCGCCGGAGAAAACCGCCTCG
CGGTGATGGTGCTGCGTTGGAGTGACGGCAGTTATCTGGAAGATCAGGATATGTGGCGGATGAGCGGCAT
TTTCCGTGACGTCTCGTTGCTGCATAAACCGACTACACAAATCAGCGATTTCCATGTTGCCACTCGCTTT
AATGATGATTTCTCCCGCGCTGTACTGGAGGCTGAAGTCCAGGTAAGTTTAAACAGGATCTTACTAACTA
ACATGCTAACACTGAATTTTCAGATGTGCGGCGAGTTGCGTGACTACCTACGGGTAACAGTTTCTTTATG
GCAGGGTGAAACGCAGGTCGCCAGCGGCACCGCGCCTTTCGGCGGTGAAATTATCGATGAGCGTGGTGGT
TATGCCGATCGCGTCACACTACGTCTGAACGTCGAAAACCCGAAACTGTGGAGCGCCGAAATCCCGAATC
TCTATCGTGCGGTGGTTGAACTGCACACCGCCGACGGCACGCTGATTGAAGCAGAAGCCTGCGATGTCGG
TTTCCGCGAGGTGCGGATTGAAAATGGTCTGCTGCTGCTGAACGGCAAGCCGTTGCTGATTCGAGGCGTT
AACCGTCACGAGCATCATCCTCTGCATGGTCAGGTCATGGATGAGCAGACGATGGTGCAGGATGTAAGTT
TAAACTATTCGTTACTAACTAACTTTAAACATTTAAATTTTCAGATCCTGCTGATGAAGCAGAACAACTT
TAACGCCGTGCGCTGTTCGCATTATCCGAACCATCCGCTGTGGTACACGCTGTGCGACCGCTACGGCCTG
TATGTGGTGGATGAAGCCAATATTGAAACCCACGGCATGGTGCCAATGAATCGTCTGACCGATGATCCGC
GCTGGCTACCGGCGATGAGCGAACGCGTAACGCGAATGGTGCAGCGCGATCGTAATCACCCGAGTGTGAT
CATCTGGTCGCTGGGGAATGGTAAGTTTAAACAGTTGAATACTAACTAACGGAGATCTTTGAAATTTTCA
GAATCAGGCCACGGCGCTAATCACGACGCGCTGTATCGCTGGATCAAATCTGTCGATCCTTCCCGCCCGG
TGCAGTATGAAGGCGGCGGAGCCGACACCACGGCCACCGATATTATTTGCCCGATGTACGCGCGCGTGGA
TGAAGACCAGCCCTTCCCGGCTGTGCCGAAATGGTCCATCAAAAAATGGCTTTCGCTACCTGGAGAGACG
CGCCCGCTGATTCTTTGCGAGGTAAGTTTAAACAGAACTCTACTAACTAACACATTAGATCCTAATTTTC
AGTACGCTCACGCGATGGGCAACAGTCTTGGCGGTTTCGCTAAATACTGGCAGGCGTTTCGTCAGTATCC
CCGTTTACAGGGCGGCTTCGTCTGGGACTGGGTGGATCAGTCGCTGATTAAATATGATGAAAACGGCAAC
CCGTGGTCGGCTTACGGCGGTGATTTTGGCGATACGCCGAACGATCGCCAGTTCTGTATGAACGGTCTGG
TCTTTGCCGACCGCACGCCGCATCCAGCGTAAGTTTAAACAATAACCTACTAACTAACGTAGATAATTTA
AATTTTCAGGCTGACGGAAGCAAAACACCAGCAGCAGTTTTTCCAGTTCCGTTTATCCGGGCAAACCATC
GAAGTGACCAGCGAATACCTGTTCCGTCATAGCGATAACGAGCTCCTGCACTGGATGGTGGCGCTGGATG
GTAAGCCGCTGGCAAGCGGTGAAGTGCCTCTGGATGTCGCTCCACAAGGTAAACAGTTGATTGAACTGCC
TGAACTACCGCAGCCGGAGAGCGCCGGGCAACTCTGGCTCACAGTACGCGTAGTGCAACCGAACGCGACC
GCATGGTCAGAAGCCGGGCACATCAGCGCATGGCAGCAGTGGAGGTAAGTTTAAACAAGATCCTACTAAC
TAACTCTACATTGATGAATTTTCAGACTGGCGGAAAACCTCAGTGTGACGCTCCCCGCCGCGTCCCACGC
CATCCCGCATCTGACCACCAGCGAAATGGATTTTTGCATCGAGCTGGGTAATAAGCGTTGGCAATTTAAC
CGCCAGTCAGGCTTTCTTTCACAGATGTGGATTGGCGATAAAAAACAACTGCTGACGCCGCTGCGCGATC
AGTTCACCCGTGCACCGCTGGATAACGACATTGGCGTAAGTGAAGCGACCCGCATTGACCCTAACGCCTG
GGTCGGTAAGTTTAAACAAAGTTGTACTAACTAACGAAGATCTTGATAATTTTCAGAACGCTGGAAGGCG
GCGGGCCATTACCAGGCCGAAGCAGCGTTGTTGCAGTGCACGGCAGATACACTTGCTGATGCGGTGCTGA
TTACGACCGCTCACGCGTGGCAGCATCAGGGGAAAACCTTATTTATCAGCCGGAAAACCTACCGGATTGA
TGGTAGTGGTCAAATGGCGATTACCGTTGATGTTGAAGTGGCGAGCGATACACCGCATCCGGCGCGGATT
GGCCTGAACTGCCAGCTGGCGCAGGTAGCAGAGCGGGTAAACTGGCTCGGATTAGGGCCGCAAGAAAACT
ATCCCGACCGCCTTACTGCCGCCTGTTTTGACCGCTGGGATCTGCCATTGTCAGACATGTAGTAAGTTTA
AACTTGATAGTACTAACTAACATGTTTCATTTAAATTTTCAGTACCCCGTACGTCTTCCCGAGCGAAAAC
GGTCTGCGCTGCGGGACGCGCGAATTGAATTATGGCCCACACCAGTGGCGCGGCGACTTCCAGTTCAACA
TCAGCCGCTACAGTCAACAGCAACTGATGGAAACCAGCCATCGCCATCTGCTGCACGCGGAAGAAGGCAC
ATGGCTGAATATCGACGGTTTCCATATGGGGATTGGTGGCGACGACTCCTGGAGCCCGTCAGTATCGGCG
GAATTCCAACTGAGCGCCGGTCGCTACCATTACCAACTTGTCTGGTGTCAAAAATAATAGGGGCCGCTGT
CATCAGAGTAAGTTTAAACTGAGTTCTACTAACTAACGAGTAATATTTAAATTTTCAGCATCTCGCGCCC
GTGCCTCTGACTTCTAAGTCCAATTACTCTTCAACATCCCTACATGCTCTTTCTCCCTGTGCTCCCACCC
CCTATTTTTGTTATTATCAAAAAAACTTCTTCTTAATTTCTTTGTTTTTTAGCTTCTTTTAAGTCACCTC
TAACAATGAAATTGTGTAGATTCAAAAATAGAATTAATTCGTAATAAAAAGTCGAAAAAAATTGTGCTCC
CTCCCCCCATTAATAATAATTCTATCCCAAAATCTACACAATGTTCTGTGTACACTTCTTATGTTTTTTT
TACTTCTGATAAATTTTTTTTGAAACATCATAGAAAAAACCGCACACAAAATACCTTATCATATGTTACG
TTTCAGTTTATGACCGCAATTTTTATTTCTTCGCACGTCTGGGCCTCTCATGACGTCAAATCATGCTCAT
CGTGAAAAAGTTTTGGAGTATTTTTGGAATTTTTCAATCAAGTGAAAGTTTATGAAATTAATTTTCCTGC
TTTTGCTTTTTGGGGGTTTCCCCTATTGTTTGTCAAGAGTTTCGAGGACGGCGTTTTTCTTGCTAAAATC
ACAAGTATTGATGAGCACGATGCAAGAAAGATCGGAAGAAGGTTTGGGTTTGAGGCTCAGTGGAAGGTGA
GTAGAAGTTGATAATTTGAAAGTGGAGTAGTGTCTATGGGGTTTTTGCCTTAAATGACAGAATACATTCC
CAATATACCAAACATAACTGTTTCCTACTAGTCGGCCGTACGGGCCCTTTCGTCTCGCGCGTTTCGGTGA
TGACGGTGAAAACCTCTGACACATGCAGCTCCCGGAGACGGTCACAGCTTGTCTGTAAGCGGATGCCGGG
AGCAGACAAGCCCGTCAGGGCGCGTCAGCGGGTGTTGGCGGGTGTCGGGGCTGGCTTAACTATGCGGCAT
CAGAGCAGATTGTACTGAGAGTGCACCATATGCGGTGTGAAATACCGCACAGATGCGTAAGGAGAAAATA
CCGCATCAGGCGGCCTTAAGGGCCTCGTGATACGCCTATTTTTATAGGTTAATGTCATGATAATAATGGT
TTCTTAGACGTCAGGTGGCACTTTTCGGGGAAATGTGCGCGGAACCCCTATTTGTTTATTTTTCTAAATA
CATTCAAATATGTATCCGCTCATGAGACAATAACCCTGATAAATGCTTCAATAATATTGAAAAAGGAAGA
GTATGAGTATTCAACATTTCCGTGTCGCCCTTATTCCCTTTTTTGCGGCATTTTGCCTTCCTGTTTTTGC
TCACCCAGAAACGCTGGTGAAAGTAAAAGATGCTGAAGATCAGTTGGGTGCACGAGTGGGTTACATCGAA
CTGGATCTCAACAGCGGTAAGATCCTTGAGAGTTTTCGCCCCGAAGAACGTTTTCCAATGATGAGCACTT
TTAAAGTTCTGCTATGTGGCGCGGTATTATCCCGTATTGACGCCGGGCAAGAGCAACTCGGTCGCCGCAT
ACACTATTCTCAGAATGACTTGGTTGAGTACTCACCAGTCACAGAAAAGCATCTTACGGATGGCATGACA
GTAAGAGAATTATGCAGTGCTGCCATAACCATGAGTGATAACACTGCGGCCAACTTACTTCTGACAACGA
TCGGAGGACCGAAGGAGCTAACCGCTTTTTTGCACAACATGGGGGATCATGTAACTCGCCTTGATCGTTG
GGAACCGGAGCTGAATGAAGCCATACCAAACGACGAGCGTGACACCACGATGCCTGTAGCAATGGCAACA
ACGTTGCGCAAACTATTAACTGGCGAACTACTTACTCTAGCTTCCCGGCAACAATTAATAGACTGGATGG
AGGCGGATAAAGTTGCAGGACCACTTCTGCGCTCGGCCCTTCCGGCTGGCTGGTTTATTGCTGATAAATC
TGGAGCCGGTGAGCGTGGGTCTCGCGGTATCATTGCAGCACTGGGGCCAGATGGTAAGCCCTCCCGTATC
GTAGTTATCTACACGACGGGGAGTCAGGCAACTATGGATGAACGAAATAGACAGATCGCTGAGATAGGTG
CCTCACTGATTAAGCATTGGTAACTGTCAGACCAAGTTTACTCATATATACTTTAGATTGATTTAAAACT
TCATTTTTAATTTAAAAGGATCTAGGTGAAGATCCTTTTTGATAATCTCATGACCAAAATCCCTTAACGT
GAGTTTTCGTTCCACTGAGCGTCAGACCCCGTAGAAAAGATCAAAGGATCTTCTTGAGATCCTTTTTTTC
TGCGCGTAATCTGCTGCTTGCAAACAAAAAAACCACCGCTACCAGCGGTGGTTTGTTTGCCGGATCAAGA
GCTACCAACTCTTTTTCCGAAGGTAACTGGCTTCAGCAGAGCGCAGATACCAAATACTGTCCTTCTAGTG
TAGCCGTAGTTAGGCCACCACTTCAAGAACTCTGTAGCACCGCCTACATACCTCGCTCTGCTAATCCTGT
TACCAGTGGCTGCTGCCAGTGGCGATAAGTCGTGTCTTACCGGGTTGGACTCAAGACGATAGTTACCGGA
TAAGGCGCAGCGGTCGGGCTGAACGGGGGGTTCGTGCACACAGCCCAGCTTGGAGCGAACGACCTACACC
GAACTGAGATACCTACAGCGTGAGCATTGAGAAAGCGCCACGCTTCCCGAAGGGAGAAAGGCGGACAGGT
ATCCGGTAAGCGGCAGGGTCGGAACAGGAGAGCGCACGAGGGAGCTTCCAGGGGGAAACGCCTGGTATCT
TTATAGTCCTGTCGGGTTTCGCCACCTCTGACTTGAGCGTCGATTTTTGTGATGCTCGTCAGGGGGGCGG
AGCCTATGGAAAAACGCCAGCAACGCGGCCTTTTTACGGTTCCTGGCCTTTTGCTGGCCTTTTGCTCACA
TGTTCTTTCCTGCGTTATCCCCTGATTCTGTGGATAACCGTATTACCGCCTTTGAGTGAGCTGATACCGC
TCGCCGCAGCCGAACGACCGAGCGCAGCGAGTCAGTGAGCGAGGAAGCGGAAGAGCGCCCAATACGCAAA
CCGCCTCTCCCCGCGCGTTGGCCGATTCATTAATGCAGCTGGCACGACAGGTTTCCCGACTGGAAAGCGG
GCAGTGAGCGCAACGCAATTAATGTGAGTTAGCTCACTCATTAGGCACCCCAGGCTTTACACTTTATGCT
TCCGGCTCGTATGTTGTGTGGAATTGTGAGCGGATAACAATTTCACACAGGAAACAGCTATGACCATGAT
TACGCCAAGCTGTAAGTTTAAACATGATCTTACTAACTAACTATTCTCATTTAAATTTTCAGAGCTTAAA
AATGGCTGAAATCACTCACAACGATGGATACGCTAACAACTTGGAAATGAAAT
Features (pLannotate 1.2.2; 15 found; start..end, strand, type, name):
      1..30      -  misc_feature   MCS (fragment): pUC18/19 multiple cloning site
     46..62      -  misc_feature   MCS (fragment): pBluescript multiple cloning site
     78..125     -  protein_bind   FRT: FLP-mediated recombination occurs in the 8-bp core sequence TCTAGAAA (Turan and Bode, 2011). FLP recombinase from the Saccharomyces cerevisiae 2μ plasmid
    260..343     +  CDS            trpS (fragment): SYW_ECOLI - Experimental evidence at protein level: Swiss-Prot protein existence level 1. Catalyzes the attachment of tryptophan to tRNA(Trp). Amino acylates tRNA(Trp) with both L- and D-tryptophan, although D-tryptophan is a poor substrate (PubMed:10918062). From Escherichia coli (strain K12).
    350..3904    +  CDS            lacZ: BGAL_ECOLI - Experimental evidence at protein level: Swiss-Prot protein existence level 1. From Escherichia coli (strain K12).
   4521..4616    +  CDS            aex-5 (fragment): AEX5_CAEEL - Also known as kpc-3 From Caenorhabditis elegans.
   4744..4779    +  CDS            rop (fragment): Rop protein, which maintains plasmids at low copy number; rop
   4881..4980    +  misc_feature   bom (fragment): basis of mobility region from pBR322
   5078..5182    +  promoter       AmpR promoter: bla
   5183..6043    +  CDS            AmpR: β-lactamase; bla; confers resistance to ampicillin, carbenicillin, and related antibiotics
   6214..6802    +  rep_origin     ori: high-copy-number ColE1/pMB1/pBR322/pUC origin of replication
   6985..7077    +  CDS            lacI (fragment): lac repressor; lacI; The lac repressor binds to the lac operator to inhibit transcription in E. coli. This inhibition can be relieved by adding lactose or isopropyl-β-D-thiogalactopyranoside (IPTG).
   7090..7111    +  protein_bind   CAP binding site: CAP binding activates transcription in the presence of cAMP. E. coli catabolite activator protein
   7126..7156    +  promoter       lac promoter: promoter for the E. coli lac operon
   7164..7180    +  protein_bind   lac operator: The lac repressor binds to the lac operator to inhibit transcription in E. coli. This inhibition can be relieved by adding lactose or isopropyl-β-D-thiogalactopyranoside (IPTG). lac repressor encoded by lacI
