[The description below was written by a language model from this plasmid's Addgene catalogue record and pLannotate feature annotations shown in this document.]
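Description:
pGC79 is a C. elegans expression plasmid built on the pPD95.03 backbone and forms part of a "FLP-Out" toolkit for recombinase-controlled gene expression in the worm. It is a high-copy plasmid maintained in E. coli through a ColE1/pUC-type origin and selected with ampicillin via the β-lactamase gene and its promoter. Short annotated remnants of rop, bom, lacI and the lac promoter/operator region are cloning-vector carryover rather than functional parts of the payload.

The insert is recorded as "<1xNLS-lacZ::unc-54(3')", where the "<" most likely denotes the single FRT site annotated just upstream of the reporter, flanked by multiple-cloning-site fragments. Downstream of the FRT lies the full E. coli lacZ coding sequence, fused at its N terminus to one nuclear localization signal so that β-galactosidase staining concentrates in nuclei. A short trpS-derived fragment precedes lacZ and probably belongs to the reporter's leader segment. The unc-54 3' region supplies the 3' UTR and polyadenylation signals commonly used in worm vectors. The small aex-5 match after lacZ probably reflects genomic sequence adjoining unc-54. FRT is the target of the yeast 2μ FLP recombinase, which accounts for S. cerevisiae being listed alongside C. elegans as a source species.

Neither the catalogue fields nor the feature table names a worm promoter upstream of the FRT, and only one FRT is annotated. pGC79 therefore appears to be a modular intermediate or reporter half, not a complete excision cassette. In a full FLP-Out design, a promoter and an FRT-flanked stop or marker segment would sit ahead of the reporter, so that FLP-mediated excision switches on nuclear lacZ expression in chosen cells or at chosen times.
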