Addgene plasmid #19655: pGC79
Depositing lab: Jane Hubbard. Depositing organization: NYU Grossman School of Medicine. Publication: A "FLP-Out" system for controlled gene expression in Caenorhabditis elegans. Voutev R, Hubbard EJ. Genetics. 2008 Sep;180(1):103-19. doi: 10.1534/genetics.108.090274. PubMed 18723890.
Backbone
  Vector backbone: pPD95.03
  Vector type: Worm Expression ; FLP/FRT
Growth in bacteria
  Bacterial resistance: Ampicillin, 100 μg/mL
  Growth temperature: 37°C
  Growth strain: DH5alpha
  Copy number: High Copy
Gene/Insert
  Gene/Insert name: <1xNLS-lacZ::unc-54(3’)
  Species: C. elegans (nematode), S. cerevisiae (budding yeast)
  Tag / fusion protein: 1xNLS (N terminal on insert)
  Cloning method: Restriction Enzyme
  Sequencing primers: 5′ M13R
Terms and licenses: Academic/Nonprofit Terms; Industry Terms: Not Available to Industry
How to cite: pGC79 was a gift from Jane Hubbard (Addgene plasmid # 19655 ; http://n2t.net/addgene:19655 ; RRID:Addgene_19655)
