>Addgene plasmid #19655 | pGC79 | addgene partial sequence | sequence record 25480 | 19655 with M13R
TTACTAACTAACTATTCTCATTTAAATTTTCAGAGCTTAAAAATGGCTGAAATCACTCACAACGATGGAT
ACGCTAACAACTTGGAAATGAAATAAGCTTGCATGCCTGCAGGTCGACTCTAGACCGCGGTTTTGGCGCG
GATCCACTAGTTCTAGCTTCAAAAGCGCTCTGAAGTTCCTATACTTTCTAGAGAATAGGAACTTCGGAAT
AGGAACTTCAAGATCCCCGGGATTGGCCAAAGGACCCAAAGGTATGTTTCGAATGATACTAACATAACAT
AGAACATTTTCAGGAGGACCCTTGGAGGGTACCGAGCTCAGAAAAAATGACTGCTCCAAAGAAGAAGCGT
AAGGTACCGGTGGGTGAAGACCAGAAACAGCACCTCGAACTGAGCCGCGATATTGCCCAGCGTTTCAACG
CGCTGTATGGCGAGATCGATCCCGTCGTTTTACAACGTCGTGACTGGGAAAACCCTGGCGTTACCCAACT
TAATCGCCTTGCAGCACATCCCCCTTTCGCCAGCTGGCGTAATAGCGAAGAGGCCCGCACCGATCGCCCT
TCCCAACAGTTGCGAAGGTAAGTTTAAACAGATCCATACTAACTAA
